Addgene plasmid #90031: pAcGFP1-N1-CAHS3
Purpose: To express GFP-tagged CAHS3 in mammalian cells transiently
Depositing lab: Takekazu Kunieda. Publication: Two novel heat-soluble protein families abundantly expressed in an anhydrobiotic tardigrade. Yamaguchi A, Tanaka S, Yamaguchi S, Kuwahara H, Takamura C, Imajoh-Ohmi S, Horikawa DD, Toyoda A, Katayama T, Arakawa K, Fujiyama A, Kubo T, Kunieda T. PLoS One. 2012;7(8):e44209. 10.1371/journal.pone.0044209 PubMed 22937162.
Backbone
  Vector backbone: pAcGFP1-N1
  Backbone manufacturer: Clontech
  Vector type: Mammalian Expression
Growth in bacteria
  Bacterial resistance: Kanamycin, 50 μg/mL
  Growth temperature: 37°C
  Growth strain: DH5alpha
  Copy number: High Copy
Gene/Insert
  Gene/Insert name: CAHS3 (alt name: AB650501)
  Species: Ramazzottius varieornatus
  Promoter: CMV
  Tag / fusion protein: AcGFP1 (C terminal on insert)
  Cloning method: Gibson Cloning
  Sequencing primers: 5′ CMV-F
Terms and licenses: Academic/Nonprofit Terms; Industry Terms: Not Available to Industry
Depositor comments: Insert species is Ramazzottius varieornatus
How to cite: pAcGFP1-N1-CAHS3 was a gift from Takekazu Kunieda (Addgene plasmid # 90031 ; http://n2t.net/addgene:90031 ; RRID:Addgene_90031)
