[The description below was written by a language model from this plasmid's Addgene catalogue record and pLannotate feature annotations shown in this document.]
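Description:
pAcGFP1-N1-CAHS3 is a mammalian expression plasmid built on the Clontech pAcGFP1-N1 backbone and designed for transient production of a fluorescently tagged tardigrade protein in cultured mammalian cells. The 5.6 kb construct is maintained in E. coli through a high-copy ColE1/pUC-type origin and selected with kanamycin. Resistance comes from the Tn5 aminoglycoside phosphotransferase (NeoR/KanR) gene. This cassette is preceded by both a bacterial bla promoter and the SV40 enhancer/early promoter and is terminated by the HSV TK polyadenylation signal, so the same marker can in principle also confer G418 resistance in mammalian cells. An f1 origin is also present, which permits single-stranded DNA production. The short ble, bGH poly(A) and large T antigen annotations are only fragmentary matches, not functional elements.

The payload is the coding sequence for CAHS3 from the anhydrobiotic tardigrade Ramazzottius varieornatus, inserted by Gibson assembly at the multiple cloning site, of which only a fragment remains. CAHS3 is a cytoplasmic abundant heat-soluble protein, one of the tardigrade-specific intrinsically disordered proteins thought to act as molecular shields under water-deficient conditions. Transcription is driven by the human cytomegalovirus immediate early enhancer and promoter. The CAHS3 reading frame lies directly upstream of AcGFP1, a mammalian codon-optimized green fluorescent protein from Aequorea coerulescens, giving a fusion with the fluorescent tag at the C terminus of CAHS3. An SV40 polyadenylation signal completes the expression unit. The construct is suited to visualizing the subcellular localization and behaviour of CAHS3 in live or fixed mammalian cells after transfection.
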