Features (pLannotate 1.2.2; 15 found; start..end, strand, type, name):
    293..397     -  promoter       AmpR promoter: bla
    424..852     +  rep_origin     f1 ori (sequence partly withheld): f1 bacteriophage origin of replication; arrow indicates direction of (+) strand synthesis
    886..1007    -  polyA_signal   SV40 poly(A) signal: SV40 polyadenylation signal
   1030..1113    -  CDS            large T antigen (fragment): large T antigen from SV40 (simian virus 40)
   1129..1848    -  CDS            AcGFP1: Aequorea coerulescens GFP mammalian codon-optimized
   1861..2769    -  CDS            CAHS3: CAHS3_RAMVA - Experimental evidence at protein level: Swiss-Prot protein existence level 1. Cytoplasmic heat soluble protein acting as a molecular shield in water-deficient condition (PubMed:22937162). Tardigrade-specific intrinsically disordered proteins (TDPs) are essential for desiccation tolerance by forming non-crystalline amorphous solids upon desiccation, and this vitrified state mirrors their protective capabilities (By similarity). From Ramazzottius varieornatus (Water bear) (Tardigrade).
   2770..2829    -  misc_feature   MCS (fragment): multiple cloning site
   2852..3055    -  promoter       CMV promoter: human cytomegalovirus (CMV) immediate early promoter
   3056..3359    -  enhancer       CMV enhancer: human cytomegalovirus immediate early enhancer
   3534..4122    -  rep_origin     ori: high-copy-number ColE1/pMB1/pBR322/pUC origin of replication
   4344..4360    +  polyA_signal   bGH poly(A) signal (fragment): bovine growth hormone polyadenylation signal
   4451..4498    -  polyA_signal   HSV TK poly(A) signal: herpes simplex virus thymidine kinase polyadenylation signal (Cole and Stacy, 1985)
   4557..4709    -  CDS            ble (fragment): BLE_KLEPN - Experimental evidence at protein level: Swiss-Prot protein existence level 1. Binding protein with a strong affinity to the bleomycin family of antibiotics. Binds to CL990; an antimitotic-antibiotic compound. From Klebsiella pneumoniae.
   4730..5524    -  CDS            NeoR/KanR: aminoglycoside phosphotransferase from Tn5; aph(3')-II (or nptII); confers resistance to neomycin, kanamycin, and G418 (Geneticin®)
   5559..291     -  promoter       SV40 promoter (across the origin): SV40 enhancer and early promoter
>Addgene plasmid #90031 | pAcGFP1-N1-CAHS3 | addgene full sequence | sequence record 178996 | Addgene NGS Result
GCCTCGGCCTCTGCATAAATAAAAAAAATTAGTCAGCCATGGGGCGGAGAATGGGCGGAACTGGGCGGAG
TTAGGGGCGGGATGGGCGGAGTTAGGGGCGGGACTATGGTTGCTGACTAATTGAGATGCATGCTTTGCAT
ACTTCTGCCTGCTGGGGAGCCTGGGGACTTTCCACACCTGGTTGCTGACTAATTGAGATGCATGCTTTGC
ATACTTCTGCCTGCTGGGGAGCCTGGGGACTTTCCACACCCTAACTGACACACATTCCACAGCTGGTTCT
TTCCGCCTCAGGACTCTTCCTTTTTCAATATTATTGAAGCATTTATCAGGGTTATTGTCTCATGAGCGGA
TACATATTTGAATGTATTTAGAAAAATAAACAAATAGGGGTTCCGCGCACATTTCCCCGAAAAGTGCCAC
CTG
[124 nt withheld, positions 424-547]
C
[91 nt withheld, positions 549-639]
A
[49 nt withheld, positions 641-689]
CCTTTGACGTTGGAGTCCACGTTCTTT
[37 nt withheld, positions 717-753]
ACCCTATCTCGGTCTATTCTTTTGATTTATAAGGGATTTTGCCGATTTCGGCCTATTGGTTAAAAAATGA
GCTGATTTAACAAAAATTTAACGCGAATTTTAACAAAATATTAACGCTTACAATTTACGCCTTAAGATAC
ATTGATGAGTTTGGACAAACCACAACTAGAATGCAGTGAAAAAAATGCTTTATTTGTGAAATTTGTGATG
CTATTGCTTTATTTGTAACCATTATAAGCTGCAATAAACAAGTTAACAACAACAATTGCATTCATTTTAT
GTTTCAGGTTCAGGGGGAGGTGTGGGAGGTTTTTTAAAGCAAGTAAAACCTCTACAAATGTGGTATGGCT
GATTATGATCTAGAGTCGCGGCCGCTCACTTGTACAGCTCATCCATGCCGTGGGTGATGGCGGCGGCGGT
CACGAAGCCGAAGTAGATCATGTGATCGCGCTTCTCGTTGGGGTCCTTGGACAGGGCGCTCTGGGTGGAC
AGGTAGTGGTTATCGGGCAGCAGCACAGGGCCATCGCCGATGGGGGTATTCTGCTGGTAGTGGTCGGCCA
GCTGCACGCTGCCATCCTCGATGTTGTGGCGGATCTTGAAGTTCACCTTGATGCCATTCTTGGCCTTGTC
GGTCATGATGTACACATTGTGGGCGTTGTAGTTGTACTCCATCTTATTGCCCAGGATGTTGCCATCCTCC
TTGAAATCGGTGCCGGTCAGCTCGATGCGATTCACCAGGGTATCGCCCTCGAACTTCACCTCGGCGCGCG
ACTTGTAGTTGCCGTCATCCTCGAAGAAGATGGTGCGCTCCTGGATGTAGCCCTCAGGCATGGCGCTCTT
GAAGAAGTCGTGCTGCTTCATGTGATCGGGGTAGCGTGAGAAGCACTGCACGCCGTAGCTCAGGGTGGTC
ACCAGGGTGGGCCAGGGCACAGGCAGCTTGCCGGTGGTGCAGATGAACTTCAGGGTCAGCTTGCCGTAGG
TGGCATCGCCCTCGCCCTCGCCGCTCACGCTGAACTTGTGGCCATTCACATCGCCATTCAGCTCGATCAG
GATGGGCACGATGCCGGTGAACAGCTCGGCGCCCTTGCTCACCATGACCGGTGGATCTCGGCGTTCAGTG
TGTTGTTCGGTATGTTTAATCTGAGTGACGGTGGTGGGTCCAGTCTTGGTGGTGCTGCTCTTGTCGGCGG
AAGTCTGGATTGCACCCTTGGAGACGGTGGTACCAATAGCGGACTCGACCTTGACATTGACGTTAGTCTG
GGCCTTGGCGCTTTCCAAAGCCTCTTTAGCGGCATTGCGCTCAAGCTCGAGGGCTCGCATTGCGTACTCA
GCCTCCAGCTGGATTTCTCTCTCTTGTCGGTTGACTTGGTTCTCAACCATTTCCTTGCGGAATTCAAGAT
CACGGATGTGTTGTCGCTCCAAGATCTGTCGGATGAGTTCGGCATCACGCTCCACTTCCTCTCGGTACTG
GGCAGCGCGCATACCCGCGTCTTGCTCATCTTGCCTGGCCAGTTGCTCGACCTTGGCCTTGTAGCGAGCA
TACTCTTCAGGTCCCAAATCCTTGCGCTGGATCTTGCTCAAGTCAACGGTGGTCCCTGCGGTAATTTCAG
CGCGAGCTCCACCGCCGAGGTTAAGGTCGAGGTTGCTGTGGATGGGAGCAGCGATGTTGGGAGCAGCAAC
GGTCAAGTTCTTGTCTTGGGTGACGGTGAAGCCGGTTCGGACAGATTCCATGTTGGTGCTGCCGAAAGTT
GTCACTGGGACGGTGACGACGTGGGTCTCGCTTTCGGTTTTGGTACCATGCTTGATGACCTCACGCTCCT
CATGGACCTCGGAGTGAGATCCAGGGGGGACGGGGACAGTTCGCTGGGCTCCACCGATGGTAGGTCCTCC
ACTGCTGGTGTGGACCTCGGTGCGCGAGTAGCTGGAACTTCCTTGAACACCTTGACCACCTTGACCACCT
TGCTGGCTGGAGGACGAGTGTTGGCTGGACGATTGCTGGTTCTGTCGGGAAGACATGGTACCGTCGACTG
CAGAATTCGAAGCTTGAGCTCGAGATCTGAGTCCGGTAGCGCTAGCGGATCTGACGGTTCACTAAACCAG
CTCTGCTTATATAGACCTCCCACCGTACACGCCTACCGCCCATTTGCGTCAATGGGGCGGAGTTGTTACG
ACATTTTGGAAAGTCCCGTTGATTTTGGTGCCAAAACAAACTCCCATTGACGTCAATGGGGTGGAGACTT
GGAAATCCCCGTGAGTCAAACCGCTATCCACGCCCATTGATGTACTGCCAAAACCGCATCACCATGGTAA
TAGCGATGACTAATACGTAGATGTACTGCCAAGTAGGAAAGTCCCATAAGGTCATGTACTGGGCATAATG
CCAGGCGGGCCATTTACCGTCATTGACGTCAATAGGGGGCGTACTTGGCATATGATACACTTGATGTACT
GCCAAGTGGGCAGTTTACCGTAAATACTCCACCCATTGACGTCAATGGAAAGTCCCTATTGGCGTTACTA
TGGGAACATACGTCATTATTGACGTCAATGGGCGGGGGTCGTTGGGCGGTCAGCCAGGCGGGCCATTTAC
CGTAAGTTATGTAACGCGGAACTCCATATATGGGCTATGAACTAATGACCCCGTAATTGATTACTATTAA
TAACTAATGCATGGCGGTAATACGGTTATCCACAGAATCAGGGGATAACGCAGGAAAGAACATGTGAGCA
AAAGGCCAGCAAAAGGCCAGGAACCGTAAAAAGGCCGCGTTGCTGGCGTTTTTCCATAGGCTCCGCCCCC
CTGACGAGCATCACAAAAATCGACGCTCAAGTCAGAGGTGGCGAAACCCGACAGGACTATAAAGATACCA
GGCGTTTCCCCCTGGAAGCTCCCTCGTGCGCTCTCCTGTTCCGACCCTGCCGCTTACCGGATACCTGTCC
GCCTTTCTCCCTTCGGGAAGCGTGGCGCTTTCTCATAGCTCACGCTGTAGGTATCTCAGTTCGGTGTAGG
TCGTTCGCTCCAAGCTGGGCTGTGTGCACGAACCCCCCGTTCAGCCCGACCGCTGCGCCTTATCCGGTAA
CTATCGTCTTGAGTCCAACCCGGTAAGACACGACTTATCGCCACTGGCAGCAGCCACTGGTAACAGGATT
AGCAGAGCGAGGTATGTAGGCGGTGCTACAGAGTTCTTGAAGTGGTGGCCTAACTACGGCTACACTAGAA
GAACAGTATTTGGTATCTGCGCTCTGCTGAAGCCAGTTACCTTCGGAAAAAGAGTTGGTAGCTCTTGATC
CGGCAAACAAACCACCGCTGGTAGCGGTGGTTTTTTTGTTTGCAAGCAGCAGATTACGCGCAGAAAAAAA
GGATCTCAAGAAGATCCTTTGATCTTTTCTACGGGGTCTGACGCTCAGTGGAACGAAAACTCACGTTAAG
GGATTTTGGTCATGAGATTATCAAAAAGGATCTTCACCTAGATCCTTTTAAATTAAAAATGAAGTTTTAA
ATCAATCTAAAGTATATATGAGTAACCTGAGGCTATGGCAGGGCCTGCCGCCCCGACGTTGGCTGCGAGC
CCTGGGCCTTCACCCGAACTTGGGGGGTGGGGTGGGGAAAAGGAAGAAACGCGGGCGTATTGGCCCCAAT
GGGGTCTCGGTGGGGTATCGACAGAGTGCCAGCCCTGGGACCGAACCCCGCGTTTATGAACAAACGACCC
AACACCGTGCGTTTTATTCTGTCTTTTTATTGCCGTCATAGCGCGGGTTCCTTCCGGTATTGTCTCCTTC
CGTGTTTCAGTTAGCCTCCCCCTAGGGTGGGCGAAGAACTCCAGCATGAGATCCCCGCGCTGGAGGATCA
TCCAGCCGGCGTCCCGGAAAACGATTCCGAAGCCCAACCTTTCATAGAAGGCGGCGGTGGAATCGAAATC
TCGTGATGGCAGGTTGGGCGTCGCTTGGTCGGTCATTTCGAACCCCAGAGTCCCGCTCAGAAGAACTCGT
CAAGAAGGCGATAGAAGGCGATGCGCTGCGAATCGGGAGCGGCGATACCGTAAAGCACGAGGAAGCGGTC
AGCCCATTCGCCGCCAAGCTCTTCAGCAATATCACGGGTAGCCAACGCTATGTCCTGATAGCGGTCCGCC
ACACCCAGCCGGCCACAGTCGATGAATCCAGAAAAGCGGCCATTTTCCACCATGATATTCGGCAAGCAGG
CATCGCCATGGGTCACGACGAGATCCTCGCCGTCGGGCATGCTCGCCTTGAGCCTGGCGAACAGTTCGGC
TGGCGCGAGCCCCTGATGCTCTTCGTCCAGATCATCCTGATCGACAAGACCGGCTTCCATCCGAGTACGT
GCTCGCTCGATGCGATGTTTCGCTTGGTGGTCGAATGGGCAGGTAGCCGGATCAAGCGTATGCAGCCGCC
GCATTGCATCAGCCATGATGGATACTTTCTCGGCAGGAGCAAGGTGAGATGACAGGAGATCCTGCCCCGG
CACTTCGCCCAATAGCAGCCAGTCCCTTCCCGCTTCAGTGACAACGTCGAGCACAGCTGCGCAAGGAACG
CCCGTCGTGGCCAGCCACGATAGCCGCGCTGCCTCGTCTTGCAGTTCATTCAGGGCACCGGACAGGTCGG
TCTTGACAAAAAGAACCGGGCGCCCCTGCGCTGACAGCCGGAACACGGCGGCATCAGAGCAGCCGATTGT
CTGTTGTGCCCAGTCATAGCCGAATAGCCTCTCCACCCAAGCGGCCGGAGAACCTGCGTGCAATCCATCT
TGTTCAATCATGCGAAACGATCCTCATCCTGTCTCTTGATCGATCTTTGCAAAAGCCTAGGCCTCCAAAA
AAGCCTCCTCACTACTTCTGGAATAGCTCAGAGGCCGAGGCG
